>Addgene plasmid #212834 | pCYP01 | addgene full sequence | sequence record 420111 | Addgene NGS Result
ACTGACTCGCTGCACGAGGCAGACCTCAGCGCTAGCGGAGTGTATACTGGCTTACTATGTTGGCACTGAT
GAGGGTGTCAGTGAAGTGCTTCATGTGGCAGGAGAAAAAAGGCTGCACCGGTGCGTCAGCAGAATATGTG
ATACAGGATATATTCCGCTTCCTCGCTCACTGACTCGCTACGCTCGGTCGTTCGACTGCGGCGAGCGGAA
ATGGCTTACGAACGGGGCGGAGATTTCCTGGAAGATGCCAGGAAGATACTTAACAGGGAAGTGAGAGGGC
CGCGGCAAAGCCGTTTTTCCATAGGCTCCGCCCCCCTGACAAGCATCACGAAATCTGACGCTCAAATCAG
TGGTGGCGAAACCCGACAGGACTATAAAGATACCAGGCGTTTCCCCCTGGCGGCTCCCTCGTGCGCTCTC
CTGTTCCTGCCTTTCGGTTTACCGGTGTCATTCCGCTGTTATGGCCGCGTTTGTCTCATTCCACGCCTGA
CACTCAGTTCCGGGTAGGCAGTTCGCTCCAAGCTGGACTGTATGCACGAACCCCCCGTTCAGTCCGACCG
CTGCGCCTTATCCGGTAACTATCGTCTTGAGTCCAACCCGGAAAGACATGCAAAAGCACCACTGGCAGCA
GCCACTGGTAATTGATTTAGAGGAGTTAGTCTTGAAGTCATGCGCCGGTTAAGGCTAAACTGAAAGGACA
AGTTTTGGTGACTGCGCTCCTCCAAGCCAGTTACCTCGGTTCAAAGAGTTGGTAGCTCAGAGAACCTTCG
AAAAACCGCCCTGCAAGGCGGTTTTTTCGTTTTCAGAGCAAGAGATTACGCGCAGACCAAAACGATCTCA
AGAAGATCATCTTATTAAGGGGTCTGACGCTCAGTGGAACGAAAAATCAATCTAAAGTATATATGAGTAA
ACTTGGTCTGACAGTTACCTTAGAAAAACTCATCGAGCATCAAATGAAACTGCAATTTATTCATATCAGG
ATTATCAATACCATATTTTTGAAAAAGCCGTTTCTGTAATGAAGGAGAAAACTCACCGAGGCAGTTCCAT
AGGATGGCAAGATCCTGGTATCGGTCTGCGATTCCGACTCGTCCAACATCAATACAACCTATTAATTTCC
CCTCGTCAAAAATAAGGTTATCAAGTGAGAAATCACCATGAGTGACGACTGAATCCGGTGAGAATGGCAA
AAGCTTATGCATTTCTTTCCAGACTTGTTCAACAGGCCAGCCATTACGCTCGTCATCAAAATCACTCGCA
TCAACCAAACCGTTATTCATTCGTGATTGCGCCTGAGCGAGACGAAATACGCGATCGCTGTTAAAAGGAC
AATTACAAACAGGAATCGAATGCAACCGGCGCAGGAACACTGCCAGCGCATCAACAATATTTTCACCTGA
ATCAGGATATTCTTCTAATACCTGGAATGCTGTTTTCCCGGGGATCGCAGTGGTGAGTAACCATGCATCA
TCAGGAGTACGGATAAAATGCTTGATGGTCGGAAGAGGCATAAATTCCGTCAGCCAGTTTAGTCTGACCA
TCTCATCTGTAACATCATTGGCAACGCTACCTTTGCCATGTTTCAGAAACAACTCTGGCGCATCGGGCTT
CCCATACAATCGATAGATTGTCGCACCTGATTGCCCGACATTATCGCGAGCCCATTTATACCCATATAAA
TCAGCATCCATGTTGGAATTTAATCGCGGCCTGGAGCAAGACGTTTCCCGTTGAATATGGCTCATAACAC
CCCTTGTATTACTGTTTATGTAAGCAGACAGTTTTATTGTTCATGATGATATATTTTTATCTTGTGCAAT
GTACATCAGAGATTTTGAGACACAACCAATTATTGAAGGCCTCCCTAACGGGGGGCCTTTTTTTGTTTCT
GGTCTCCCAAGCGCTTAACGATCGTTGGCTGAACAAACAGACAATCTGGTCTGTTTGTATTATGGAAAAT
TTTTCTGTATAATAGATTCAACAAACAGACAATCTGGTCTGTTTGTATTATCAGCGGTCAACGCATGTGC
TTTGCGTTCTGATGAGACAGTGATGTCGAAACCGCCTCTACAAATAATTTTGTTTAGTAAAAAAGTTAAG
GAGGTTAATTTCATGGATATGCTGCTGAATCCGTTAAACCGCTGGCGTCGTTTACGTGATGATATCCCGG
TTATGCCGGGCGCCTTTCCGTTAGTCGGTCATCTGCCTGCGATCGTGTGTGACCTGCCGCGTTTACTTCG
CCGTGCTGAGAGAACTTTAGGCTCGCATTTCTGGCTGGATTTCGGCCCGGCAGGTCACCTGATTACGTGC
TTAGATCCGGATGCTTTGGCCCTTTTAAGACACAAAGAAGTGTCATCAGCCCTGATTGAAGAGATGGCGC
CGGATATTTTGGGTGGAACACTGGTTACACTCGACGGCAGCGCACACCGCCAGGCGCGGGATGGTATCAA
AGCGGCGTTCCTGCCGCGCGGCTTATCAGAAGCTGGCATTGGCGAACTTTTCGAACCGATCATCCGCGCA
CAAGTTAAAGCGTGGCGCGATCGCGGTGAAGTGGCCATCCTCCCGGACACTCGAAATTTAATGCTGAAAC
TGACCTTTTCCTTGATGGGCATCCCTGCCCAAGATCTGTCAGAGTGGCATCGCAAATATCGGCAGCTGCT
GCAGTTAATGGTAGCCACCCCTATTGATCTTCCAGGCATGCCTCTTAGACGCGGACGCGCCGCACGAGAT
TGGATTGACGCGCAGAGCCGACAATTTATCCGCGATGCCCGCGCCCCGGCCGCAAGAACGGGCTTAATCA
ATGATATGGTTAGCGCCTTTGATTGCTCGGATGGTGCCCTTTCCGATGATGTCCTGGTCGCAAATATCCG
CCTGTTGTTACTGGCAGGCCATGAAACCTCGGCTTCAACAATGGCGTGGATGGTCATTGAACTGGCCCAA
CACCCGGAGTTATGGGATGCGCTGGTGGAAGAAGCACAGCGTGTAGGAGCCGTGCCGACAGGCCATGAGG
ATTTAGCTCAGTGCCCGGTTGCGGAAGCACTGTTTCGCGAAACGCTGCGTATGCATCCCGCGTCTAGTCT
GGTTCCTCGTCGTGCCATGCAGGAACTGCAGCTGGGCCCGCGTCGTATCCCGGCTGGTACTCATCTGTGT
ATTCCGCTTCTGCACTTCTCTACTAGCCCGTTGTTACACGAGGCGCCAGACCCCTTTCGGTTGGGCCGCT
GGCTGCAGCGTACCGAACCGATCCGGCCAGTAGATATGCTCCAATTTGGCGCGGGGCCGCACGTGTGTAT
GGGTTACCACCTGGTGTGGTTAGAGCTGGTCCAGTTTAGCATCGCCCTGGCCTTAACCATGCAGGAAGCG
GGCGTGCGACCGCGTCTGATGAGCGGTGTAGAAAAAGGACGCCGTTATTACCCGACCGCATCCGTGCATG
ATAACCCCCACCGTATCCTCATGTCCTGGGACCCTTTGCCGCGCGTTAAACGTCAGCGCCGTCGCCGTTA
ATAAGGATGAGCTCTACAAATAAGCAGAGGTGGTTGTGTTGCGAAAAAAAAAAAAAAACACCCTAACGGG
TGTTTTTTTTTTTTGGTGTCCCCACGTGTGGCGCTGGAGACCGTCCAATGGCGGCGCGCCATCGAATGGT
GCAAAACCTTTCGCGGTATGGCATGATAGCGCCCGGAAGAGAGTCAATTCAGGGTGGTGAATATGAGCCC
GAAACGTCGTACCCAGGCAGAACGTGCAATGGAAACCCAGGGTAAACTGATTGCAGCAGCACTGGGTGTT
CTGCGTGAAAAAGGTTATGCAGGTTTTCGTATTGCAGATGTTCCGGGTGCAGCCGGTGTTAGCCGTGGTG
CACAGAGCCATCATTTTCCGACCAAACTGGAACTGCTGCTGGCAACCTTTGAATGGCTGTATGAGCAGAT
TACCGAACGTAGCCGTGCACGTCTGGCAAAACTGAAACCGGAAGATGATGTTATTCAGCAGATGCTGGAT
GATGCAGCAGATTTTTTTCTGGATGATGATTTTAGCATCGGCCTGGATCTGATTGTTGCAGCAGATCGTG
ATCCGGCACTGCGTGAAGGTATTCTGCGTACCGTTGAACGTAATCGTTTTGTTGTTGAAGATATGTGGCT
GGGTGTGCTGGTGAGCCGTGGTCTGAGCCGTGATGATGCCGAAGATATTCTGTGGCTGATTTTTAACAGC
GTTCGTGGTCTGACAGTTCGTAGCCTGTGGCAGAAAGATAAAGAACGTTTTGAACGTGTGCGTAATAGCA
CCCTGGAAATTGCACGTGAACGTTATGCAAAATTCAAACGTTGATAAGGATCCTAATTGGTAACGAATCA
GACAATTGACGGCTCGAGGGAGTAGCATAGGGTTTGCAGAATCCCTGCTTCGTCCATTTGACAGGCACAT
TATGCATCGATGATAAGCTGTCAAACATGAGCAGATCCTCTACGCCGGACGCATCGTGGCCGGCATCACC
GGCGCCACAGGTGCGGTTGCTGGCGCCTATATCGCCGACATCACCGATGGGGAAGATCGGGCTCGCCACT
TCGGGCTCATGAGCAAATATTTTATCTGAGGTGCTTCCTCGCTC
Features (pLannotate 1.2.2; 13 found; start..end, strand, type, name):
     28..54      +  misc_feature   bom (fragment): basis of mobility region from pBR322
    153..208     -  rep_origin     RSF ori (fragment): Plasmids containing the RSF 1030 origin of replication can be propagated in E. coli cells that contain additional plasmids with compatible origins.
    296..841     -  rep_origin     p15A ori: Plasmids containing the medium-copy-number p15A origin of replication can be propagated in E. coli cells that contain a second plasmid with the ColE1 origin.
    930..1745    -  CDS            KanR: aminoglycoside phosphotransferase; aph(3')-Ia; confers resistance to kanamycin in bacteria or G418 (Geneticin®) in eukaryotes
   1922..1949    +  protein_bind   CuO: CymR-binding P2 operator sequence from the p-cmt operon of Pseudomonas putida (Mullick et al., 2006) CymR
   1980..2007    +  protein_bind   CuO: CymR-binding P2 operator sequence from the p-cmt operon of Pseudomonas putida (Mullick et al., 2006) CymR
   2011..2066    +  ncRNA          Hammerhead 3: Accession: RF00008 - Hammerhead ribozyme (type III)
   2113..3420    +  CDS            cyp117A2: CPXU_SINFN - Protein inferred from homology: Swiss-Prot protein existence level 3. Cytochromes P450 are a group of heme-thiolate monooxygenases. They oxidize a variety of structurally unrelated compounds, including steroids, fatty acids, and xenobiotics. From Sinorhizobium fredii (strain NBRC 101917 / NGR234).
   3629..3702    +  promoter       lacIq promoter (fragment): lacI (mutant); In the lacIq allele, a single base change in the promoter boosts expression of the lacI gene about 10-fold.
   3703..4311    +  CDS            cymR: CYMR_PSEPU - Experimental evidence at transcript level: Swiss-Prot protein existence level 2. Involved in the repression of the cym and cmt operons which are responsible of the p-cymene degradation. From Pseudomonas putida (Arthrobacter siderocapsulatus).
   4416..4434    -  promoter       tet promoter (fragment): E. coli promoter for tetracycline efflux protein gene
   4444..4564    +  CDS            TcR (fragment): tetracycline efflux protein; tet; confers resistance to tetracycline
   4583..11      -  rep_origin     RSF ori (fragment) (across the origin): Plasmids containing the RSF 1030 origin of replication can be propagated in E. coli cells that contain additional plasmids with compatible origins.
