[The description below was written by a language model from this plasmid's Addgene catalogue record and pLannotate feature annotations shown in this document.]
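Description:
pCYP01 is a 4.6 kb bacterial expression plasmid built on the pCYP backbone for inducible production of a cytochrome P450 from Rhizobium aethiopicum in Escherichia coli. It is selected with kanamycin through an aph(3')-Ia (KanR) cassette. The annotated full-length replication origin is p15A, which is generally regarded as medium copy and compatible with ColE1-type plasmids, although the catalogue entry lists the plasmid as high copy. The short RSF ori, bom, tet promoter and TcR fragments also annotated are partial matches, probably backbone remnants or sequence similarity to the p15A region, rather than functional elements.

The payload is a codon-optimized, synthesized P450 open reading frame of about 1.3 kb. The annotation tool matches it by homology to the cyp117A2 P450 of Sinorhizobium fredii, while the record assigns it to R. aethiopicum and describes it as an LRD-modifying enzyme, without spelling out the abbreviation. The gene is driven by the PcymRC promoter, which contains two CuO operators bound by the CymR repressor of the Pseudomonas putida p-cymene/cumate system. CymR is encoded on the same plasmid downstream of the P450, apparently under a lacIq-type constitutive promoter, so the regulator and its target are self-contained. Transcription is repressed until an inducer of this system (typically cumate) releases CymR from the operators. A hammerhead ribozyme sits between the promoter and the coding sequence. Such elements are typically used as insulators that cleave off the variable 5' leader so that translation is more predictable.

According to the record and the associated publication title, the plasmid is used to express and screen terpenoid-modifying P450s in a redox-engineered E. coli host, probably alongside compatible plasmids that supply other pathway components.
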