Addgene plasmid #212834: pCYP01
Purpose: Expresses the Rhizobium aethiopicum LRD-modifying cytochrome P450 enzyme
Depositing lab: Christopher Voigt. Depositing organization: Massachusetts Institute of Technology. Publication: Design of a redox-proficient Escherichia coli for screening terpenoids and modifying cytochrome P450s. Lin GM, Voigt CA. Nature Catalysis. 6, 1016–1029 (2023). https://doi.org/10.1038/s41929-023-01049-5.
Backbone
  Vector backbone: pCYP
  Vector type: Bacterial Expression
Growth in bacteria
  Bacterial resistance: Kanamycin, 50 μg/mL
  Growth temperature: 37°C
  Growth strain: DH5alpha
  Copy number: High Copy
Gene/Insert
  Gene/Insert name: cytochrome P450 (alt name: Uniprot ID: A0A1C3YCQ7)
  Species: Rhizobium aethiopicum
  Promoter: PcymRC
  Cloning method: Unknown
Resource information
  A portion of this plasmid was derived from a plasmid made by: codon optimized and synthesized by vendors
Terms and licenses: Academic/Nonprofit Terms; Industry Terms: Not Available to Industry
How to cite: pCYP01 was a gift from Christopher Voigt (Addgene plasmid # 212834 ; http://n2t.net/addgene:212834 ; RRID:Addgene_212834)
